>Addgene plasmid #75527 | CAMKV gRNA (BRDN0001162514) | addgene full sequence | sequence record 184058 | Addgene Assembled Sequence
CCCGGGTGCAAAGATGGATAAAGTTTTAAACAGAGAGGAATCTTTGCAGCTAATGGACCTTCTAGGTCTT
GAAAGGAGTGGGAATTGGCTCCGGTGCCCGTCAGTGGGCAGAGCGCACATCGCCCACAGTCCCCGAGAAG
TTGGGGGGAGGGGTCGGCAATTGATCCGGTGCCTAGAGAAGGTGGCGCGGGGTAAACTGGGAAAGTGATG
TCGTGTACTGGCTCCGCCTTTTTCCCGAGGGTGGGGGAGAACCGTATATAAGTGCAGTAGTCGCCGTGAA
CGTTCTTTTTCGCAACGGGTTTGCCGCCAGAACACAGGTAAGTGCCGTGTGTGGTTCCCGCGGGCCTGGC
CTCTTTACGGGTTATGGCCCTTGCGTGCCTTGAATTACTTCCACCTGGCTGCAGTACGTGATTCTTGATC
CCGAGCTTCGGGTTGGAAGTGGGTGGGAGAGTTCGAGGCCTTGCGCTTAAGGAGCCCCTTCGCCTCGTGC
TTGAGTTGAGGCCTGGCCTGGGCGCTGGGGCCGCCGCGTGCGAATCTGGTGGCACCTTCGCGCCTGTCTC
GCTGCTTTCGATAAGTCTCTAGCCATTTAAAATTTTTGATGACCTGCTGCGACGCTTTTTTTCTGGCAAG
ATAGTCTTGTAAATGCGGGCCAAGATCTGCACACTGGTATTTCGGTTTTTGGGGCCGCGGGCGGCGACGG
GGCCCGTGCGTCCCAGCGCACATGTTCGGCGAGGCGGGGCCTGCGAGCGCGGCCACCGAGAATCGGACGG
GGGTAGTCTCAAGCTGGCCGGCCTGCTCTGGTGCCTGGCCTCGCGCCGCCGTGTATCGCCCCGCCCTGGG
CGGCAAGGCTGGCCCGGTCGGCACCAGTTGCGTGAGCGGAAAGATGGCCGCTTCCCGGCCCTGCTGCAGG
GAGCTCAAAATGGAGGACGCGGCGCTCGGGAGAGCGGGCGGGTGAGTCACCCACACAAAGGAAAAGGGCC
TTTCCGTCCTCAGCCGTCGCTTCATGTGACTCCACGGAGTACCGGGCGCCGTCCAGGCACCTCGATTAGT
TCTCGAGCTTTTGGAGTACGTCGTCTTTAGGTTGGGGGGAGGGGTTTTATGCGATGGAGTTTCCCCACAC
TGAGTGGGTGGAGACTGAAGTTAGGCCAGCTTGGCACTTGATGTAATTCTCCTTGGAATTTGCCCTTTTT
GAGTTTGGATCTTGGTTCATTCTCAAGCCTCAGACAGTGGTTCAAAGTTTTTTTCTTCCATTTCAGGTGT
CGTGACGTACGGCCACCATGACCGAGTACAAGCCCACGGTGCGCCTCGCCACCCGCGACGACGTCCCCAG
GGCCGTACGCACCCTCGCCGCCGCGTTCGCCGACTACCCCGCCACGCGCCACACCGTCGATCCGGACCGC
CACATCGAGCGGGTCACCGAGCTGCAAGAACTCTTCCTCACGCGCGTCGGGCTCGACATCGGCAAGGTGT
GGGTCGCGGACGACGGCGCCGCCGTGGCGGTCTGGACCACGCCGGAGAGCGTCGAAGCGGGGGCGGTGTT
CGCCGAGATCGGCCCGCGCATGGCCGAGTTGAGCGGTTCCCGGCTGGCCGCGCAGCAACAGATGGAAGGC
CTCCTGGCGCCGCACCGGCCCAAGGAGCCCGCGTGGTTCCTGGCCACCGTCGGAGTCTCGCCCGACCACC
AGGGCAAGGGTCTGGGCAGCGCCGTCGTGCTCCCCGGAGTGGAGGCGGCCGAGCGCGCCGGGGTGCCCGC
CTTCCTGGAGACCTCCGCGCCCCGCAACCTCCCCTTCTACGAGCGGCTCGGCTTCACCGTCACCGCCGAC
GTCGAGGTGCCCGAAGGACCGCGCACCTGGTGCATGACCCGCAAGCCCGGTGCCTGAACGCGTTAAGTCG
ACAATCAACCTCTGGATTACAAAATTTGTGAAAGATTGACTGGTATTCTTAACTATGTTGCTCCTTTTAC
GCTATGTGGATACGCTGCTTTAATGCCTTTGTATCATGCTATTGCTTCCCGTATGGCTTTCATTTTCTCC
TCCTTGTATAAATCCTGGTTGCTGTCTCTTTATGAGGAGTTGTGGCCCGTTGTCAGGCAACGTGGCGTGG
TGTGCACTGTGTTTGCTGACGCAACCCCCACTGGTTGGGGCATTGCCACCACCTGTCAGCTCCTTTCCGG
GACTTTCGCTTTCCCCCTCCCTATTGCCACGGCGGAACTCATCGCCGCCTGCCTTGCCCGCTGCTGGACA
GGGGCTCGGCTGTTGGGCACTGACAATTCCGTGGTGTTGTCGGGGAAATCATCGTCCTTTCCTTGGCTGC
TCGCCTGTGTTGCCACCTGGATTCTGCGCGGGACGTCCTTCTGCTACGTCCCTTCGGCCCTCAATCCAGC
GGACCTTCCTTCCCGCGGCCTGCTGCCGGCTCTGCGGCCTCTTCCGCGTCTTCGCCTTCGCCCTCAGACG
AGTCGGATCTCCCTTTGGGCCGCCTCCCCGCGTCGACTTTAAGACCAATGACTTACAAGGCAGCTGTAGA
TCTTAGCCACTTTTTAAAAGAAAAGGGGGGACTGGAAGGGCTAATTCACTCCCAACGAAGACAAGATCTG
CTTTTTGCTTGTACTGGGTCTCTCTGGTTAGACCAGATCTGAGCCTGGGAGCTCTCTGGCTAACTAGGGA
ACCCACTGCTTAAGCCTCAATAAAGCTTGCCTTGAGTGCTTCAAGTAGTGTGTGCCCGTCTGTTGTGTGA
CTCTGGTAACTAGAGATCCCTCAGACCCTTTTAGTCAGTGTGGAAAATCTCTAGCAGTACGTATAGTAGT
TCATGTCATCTTATTATTCAGTATTTATAACTTGCAAAGAAATGAATATCAGAGAGTGAGAGGAACTTGT
TTATTGCAGCTTATAATGGTTACAAATAAAGCAATAGCATCACAAATTTCACAAATAAAGCATTTTTTTC
ACTGCATTCTAGTTGTGGTTTGTCCAAACTCATCAATGTATCTTATCATGTCTGGCTCTAGCTATCCCGC
CCCTAACTCCGCCCATCCCGCCCCTAACTCCGCCCAGTTCCGCCCATTCTCCGCCCCATGGCTGACTAAT
TTTTTTTATTTATGCAGAGGCCGAGGCCGCCTCGGCCTCTGAGCTATTCCAGAAGTAGTGAGGAGGCTTT
TTTGGAGGCCTAGGGACGTACCCAATTCGCCCTATAGTGAGTCGTATTACGCGCGCTCACTGGCCGTCGT
TTTACAACGTCGTGACTGGGAAAACCCTGGCGTTACCCAACTTAATCGCCTTGCAGCACATCCCCCTTTC
GCCAGCTGGCGTAATAGCGAAGAGGCCCGCACCGATCGCCCTTCCCAACAGTTGCGCAGCCTGAATGGCG
AATGGG
[124 nt withheld, positions 3367-3490]
C
[91 nt withheld, positions 3492-3582]
A
[49 nt withheld, positions 3584-3632]
CCTTTGACGTTGGAGTCCACGTTCTTT
[37 nt withheld, positions 3660-3696]
ACCCTATCTCGGTCTATTCTTTTGATTTATAAGGGATTTTGCCGATTTCGGCCTATTGGTTAAAAAATGA
GCTGATTTAACAAAAATTTAACGCGAATTTTAACAAAATATTAACGCTTACAATTTAGGTGGCACTTTTC
GGGGAAATGTGCGCGGAACCCCTATTTGTTTATTTTTCTAAATACATTCAAATATGTATCCGCTCATGAG
ACAATAACCCTGATAAATGCTTCAATAATATTGAAAAAGGAAGAGTATGAGTATTCAACATTTCCGTGTC
GCCCTTATTCCCTTTTTTGCGGCATTTTGCCTTCCTGTTTTTGCTCACCCAGAAACGCTGGTGAAAGTAA
AAGATGCTGAAGATCAGTTGGGTGCACGAGTGGGTTACATCGAACTGGATCTCAACAGCGGTAAGATCCT
TGAGAGTTTTCGCCCCGAAGAACGTTTTCCAATGATGAGCACTTTTAAAGTTCTGCTATGTGGCGCGGTA
TTATCCCGTATTGACGCCGGGCAAGAGCAACTCGGTCGCCGCATACACTATTCTCAGAATGACTTGGTTG
AGTACTCACCAGTCACAGAAAAGCATCTTACGGATGGCATGACAGTAAGAGAATTATGCAGTGCTGCCAT
AACCATGAGTGATAACACTGCGGCCAACTTACTTCTGACAACGATCGGAGGACCGAAGGAGCTAACCGCT
TTTTTGCACAACATGGGGGATCATGTAACTCGCCTTGATCGTTGGGAACCGGAGCTGAATGAAGCCATAC
CAAACGACGAGCGTGACACCACGATGCCTGTAGCAATGGCAACAACGTTGCGCAAACTATTAACTGGCGA
ACTACTTACTCTAGCTTCCCGGCAACAATTAATAGACTGGATGGAGGCGGATAAAGTTGCAGGACCACTT
CTGCGCTCGGCCCTTCCGGCTGGCTGGTTTATTGCTGATAAATCTGGAGCCGGTGAGCGTGGGTCTCGCG
GTATCATTGCAGCACTGGGGCCAGATGGTAAGCCCTCCCGTATCGTAGTTATCTACACGACGGGGAGTCA
GGCAACTATGGATGAACGAAATAGACAGATCGCTGAGATAGGTGCCTCACTGATTAAGCATTGGTAACTG
TCAGACCAAGTTTACTCATATATACTTTAGATTGATTTAAAACTTCATTTTTAATTTAAAAGGATCTAGG
TGAAGATCCTTTTTGATAATCTCATGACCAAAATCCCTTAACGTGAGTTTTCGTTCCACTGAGCGTCAGA
CCCCGTAGAAAAGATCAAAGGATCTTCTTGAGATCCTTTTTTTCTGCGCGTAATCTGCTGCTTGCAAACA
AAAAAACCACCGCTACCAGCGGTGGTTTGTTTGCCGGATCAAGAGCTACCAACTCTTTTTCCGAAGGTAA
CTGGCTTCAGCAGAGCGCAGATACCAAATACTGTTCTTCTAGTGTAGCCGTAGTTAGGCCACCACTTCAA
GAACTCTGTAGCACCGCCTACATACCTCGCTCTGCTAATCCTGTTACCAGTGGCTGCTGCCAGTGGCGAT
AAGTCGTGTCTTACCGGGTTGGACTCAAGACGATAGTTACCGGATAAGGCGCAGCGGTCGGGCTGAACGG
GGGGTTCGTGCACACAGCCCAGCTTGGAGCGAACGACCTACACCGAACTGAGATACCTACAGCGTGAGCT
ATGAGAAAGCGCCACGCTTCCCGAAGGGAGAAAGGCGGACAGGTATCCGGTAAGCGGCAGGGTCGGAACA
GGAGAGCGCACGAGGGAGCTTCCAGGGGGAAACGCCTGGTATCTTTATAGTCCTGTCGGGTTTCGCCACC
TCTGACTTGAGCGTCGATTTTTGTGATGCTCGTCAGGGGGGCGGAGCCTATGGAAAAACGCCAGCAACGC
GGCCTTTTTACGGTTCCTGGCCTTTTGCTGGCCTTTTGCTCACATGTTCTTTCCTGCGTTATCCCCTGAT
TCTGTGGATAACCGTATTACCGCCTTTGAGTGAGCTGATACCGCTCGCCGCAGCCGAACGACCGAGCGCA
GCGAGTCAGTGAGCGAGGAAGCGGAAGAGCGCCCAATACGCAAACCGCCTCTCCCCGCGCGTTGGCCGAT
TCATTAATGCAGCTGGCACGACAGGTTTCCCGACTGGAAAGCGGGCAGTGAGCGCAACGCAATTAATGTG
AGTTAGCTCACTCATTAGGCACCCCAGGCTTTACACTTTATGCTTCCGGCTCGTATGTTGTGTGGAATTG
TGAGCGGATAACAATTTCACACAGGAAACAGCTATGACCATGATTACGCCAAGCGCGCAATTAACCCTCA
CTAAAGGGAACAAAAGCTGGAGCTGCAAGCTTAATGTAGTCTTATGCAATACTCTTGTAGTCTTGCAACA
TGGTAACGATGAGTTAGCAACATGCCTTACAAGGAGAGAAAAAGCACCGTGCATGCCGATTGGTGGAAGT
AAGGTGGTACGATCGTGCCTTATTAGGAAGGCAACAGACGGGTCTGACATGGATTGGACGAACCACTGAA
TTGCCGCATTGCAGAGATATTGTATTTAAGTGCCTAGCTCGATACATAAACGGGTCTCTCTGGTTAGACC
AGATCTGAGCCTGGGAGCTCTCTGGCTAACTAGGGAACCCACTGCTTAAGCCTCAATAAAGCTTGCCTTG
AGTGCTTCAAGTAGTGTGTGCCCGTCTGTTGTGTGACTCTGGTAACTAGAGATCCCTCAGACCCTTTTAG
TCAGTGTGGAAAATCTCTAGCAGTGGCGCCCGAACAGGGACTTGAAAGCGAAAGGGAAACCAGAGGAGCT
CTCTCGACGCAGGACTCGGCTTGCTGAAGCGCGCACGGCAAGAGGCGAGGGGCGGCGACTGGTGAGTACG
CCAAAAATTTTGACTAGCGGAGGCTAGAAGGAGAGAGATGGGTGCGAGAGCGTCAGTATTAAGCGGGGGA
GAATTAGATCGCGATGGGAAAAAATTCGGTTAAGGCCAGGGGGAAAGAAAAAATATAAATTAAAACATAT
AGTATGGGCAAGCAGGGAGCTAGAACGATTCGCAGTTAATCCTGGCCTGTTAGAAACATCAGAAGGCTGT
AGACAAATACTGGGACAGCTACAACCATCCCTTCAGACAGGATCAGAAGAACTTAGATCATTATATAATA
CAGTAGCAACCCTCTATTGTGTGCATCAAAGGATAGAGATAAAAGACACCAAGGAAGCTTTAGACAAGAT
AGAGGAAGAGCAAAACAAAAGTAAGACCACCGCACAGCAAGCGGCCGCTGATCTTCAGACCTGGAGGAGG
AGATATGAGGGACAATTGGAGAAGTGAATTATATAAATATAAAGTAGTAAAAATTGAACCATTAGGAGTA
GCACCCACCAAGGCAAAGAGAAGAGTGGTGCAGAGAGAAAAAAGAGCAGTGGGAATAGGAGCTTTGTTCC
TTGGGTTCTTGGGAGCAGCAGGAAGCACTATGGGCGCAGCGTCAATGACGCTGACGGTACAGGCCAGACA
ATTATTGTCTGGTATAGTGCAGCAGCAGAACAATTTGCTGAGGGCTATTGAGGCGCAACAGCATCTGTTG
CAACTCACAGTCTGGGGCATCAAGCAGCTCCAGGCAAGAATCCTGGCTGTGGAAAGATACCTAAAGGATC
AACAGCTCCTGGGGATTTGGGGTTGCTCTGGAAAACTCATTTGCACCACTGCTGTGCCTTGGAATGCTAG
TTGGAGTAATAAATCTCTGGAACAGATTTGGAATCACACGACCTGGATGGAGTGGGACAGAGAAATTAAC
AATTACACAAGCTTAATACACTCCTTAATTGAAGAATCGCAAAACCAGCAAGAAAAGAATGAACAAGAAT
TATTGGAATTAGATAAATGGGCAAGTTTGTGGAATTGGTTTAACATAACAAATTGGCTGTGGTATATAAA
ATTATTCATAATGATAGTAGGAGGCTTGGTAGGTTTAAGAATAGTTTTTGCTGTACTTTCTATAGTGAAT
AGAGTTAGGCAGGGATATTCACCATTATCGTTTCAGACCCACCTCCCAACCCCGAGGGGACCCAGAGAGG
GCCTATTTCCCATGATTCCTTCATATTTGCATATACGATACAAGGCTGTTAGAGAGATAATTAGAATTAA
TTTGACTGTAAACACAAAGATATTAGTACAAAATACGTGACGTAGAAAGTAATAATTTCTTGGGTAGTTT
GCAGTTTTAAAATTATGTTTTAAAATGGACTATCATATGCTTACCGTAACTTGAAAGTATTTCGATTTCT
TGGCTTTATATATCTTGTGGAAAGGACGAAACACCGAAGAGGCCATCTCCCATGAGGTTTTAGAGCTAGA
AATAGCAAGTTAAAATAAGGCTAGTCCGTTATCAACTTGAAAAAGTGGCACCGAGTCGGTGCTTTTTTAA
GCTTGGCGTAACTAGATCTTGAGACAAATGGCAGTATTCATCCACAATTTTAAAAGAAAAGGGGGGATTG
GGGGGTACAGTGCAGGGGAAAGAATAGTAGACATAATAGCAACAGACATACAAACTAAAGAATTACAAAA
ACAAATTACAAAAATTCAAAATTTTCGGGTTTATTACAGGGACAGCAGAGATCCACTTTGGCGCCGGCTC
GAGGGGG
Features (pLannotate 1.2.2; 29 found; start..end, strand, type, name):
     14..80      +  CDS            small t antigen (fragment): SV40 (simian virus 40) small t antigen
    106..317     +  promoter       EF-1α core promoter: core promoter for human elongation factor EF-1α
    318..1256    +  intron         EF-1α intron A: intron upstream of the start codon of human EF-1α
   1278..1877    +  CDS            PuroR (fragment): puromycin N-acetyltransferase; pac from Streptomyces; confers resistance to puromycin
   1893..2481    +  misc_feature   WPRE: woodchuck hepatitis virus posttranscriptional regulatory element
   2532..2551    +  misc_feature   cPPT/CTS (fragment): central polypurine tract and central termination sequence of HIV-1
   2553..2786    +  LTR            3' LTR (ΔU3): self-inactivating 3' long terminal repeat (LTR) from HIV-1
   2864..2985    +  polyA_signal   SV40 poly(A) signal: SV40 polyadenylation signal
   3025..3160    +  rep_origin     SV40 ori: SV40 origin of replication
   3181..3199    -  promoter       T7 promoter: promoter for bacteriophage T7 RNA polymerase
   3207..3362    +  CDS            lacZα (fragment): LacZα fragment of β-galactosidase; lacZ fragment
   3367..3795    +  rep_origin     f1 ori (sequence partly withheld): f1 bacteriophage origin of replication; arrow indicates direction of (+) strand synthesis
   3848..3952    +  promoter       AmpR promoter: bla
   3953..4813    +  CDS            AmpR: β-lactamase; bla; confers resistance to ampicillin, carbenicillin, and related antibiotics
   4984..5572    +  rep_origin     ori: high-copy-number ColE1/pMB1/pBR322/pUC origin of replication
   5755..5847    +  CDS            lacI (fragment): lac repressor; lacI; The lac repressor binds to the lac operator to inhibit transcription in E. coli. This inhibition can be relieved by adding lactose or isopropyl-β-D-thiogalactopyranoside (IPTG).
   5860..5881    +  protein_bind   CAP binding site: CAP binding activates transcription in the presence of cAMP. E. coli catabolite activator protein
   5896..5926    +  promoter       lac promoter: promoter for the E. coli lac operon
   5934..5950    +  protein_bind   lac operator: The lac repressor binds to the lac operator to inhibit transcription in E. coli. This inhibition can be relieved by adding lactose or isopropyl-β-D-thiogalactopyranoside (IPTG). lac repressor encoded by lacI
   5995..6013    +  promoter       T3 promoter: promoter for bacteriophage T3 RNA polymerase
   6041..6267    +  promoter       RSV promoter: Rous sarcoma virus enhancer/promoter
   6268..6448    +  LTR            5' LTR (truncated): truncated 5' long terminal repeat (LTR) from HIV-1
   6495..6620    +  misc_feature   HIV-1 Ψ: packaging signal of human immunodeficiency virus type 1
   6604..6967    +  CDS            HIV-1 gag (fragment): gag protein from human immunodeficiency virus 1; gag
   7113..7346    +  misc_feature   RRE: The Rev response element (RRE) of HIV-1 allows for Rev-dependent mRNA export from the nucleus to the cytoplasm.
   7723..7749    +  CDS            Rev (fragment): human immunodeficiency virus 1 (HIV-1) Rev protein; rev; enhances nuclear export of unspliced and incompletely spliced viral mRNAs
   7753..7993    +  promoter       U6 promoter: RNA polymerase III promoter for human U6 snRNA
   8023..8098    +  misc_RNA       gRNA scaffold: guide RNA scaffold for the Streptococcus pyogenes CRISPR/Cas9 system
   8154..8271    +  misc_feature   cPPT/CTS: central polypurine tract and central termination sequence of HIV-1
