[The description below was written by a language model from this plasmid's Addgene catalogue record and pLannotate feature annotations shown in this document.]
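Description:
CAMKV gRNA (BRDN0001162514) is a third-generation lentiviral CRISPR guide plasmid built on the lentiGuide-Puro backbone and designed to direct Streptococcus pyogenes Cas9 to the human CAMKV gene (also known as 1G5 or VACAMKL). It is one clone from a human kinome gRNA collection. In bacteria the 8.3 kb plasmid is maintained at high copy through a ColE1/pUC-type origin and selected with ampicillin via the β-lactamase gene. An f1 origin, lac and T3/T7 promoter remnants, and an SV40 origin and poly(A) signal lie in the non-viral backbone.

The transfer cassette is framed by a chimeric RSV promoter/truncated HIV-1 5' LTR, which makes genomic RNA production Tat-independent, and a self-inactivating ΔU3 3' LTR. Between them are the Ψ packaging signal with a partial gag sequence, the Rev response element for Rev-dependent nuclear export, and a cPPT/CTS that aids nuclear import of the provirus. The payload consists of two expression units. A human U6 RNA polymerase III promoter drives the CAMKV-specific spacer fused to the SpCas9 gRNA scaffold, and an EF-1α core promoter with its intron A drives puromycin N-acetyltransferase, followed by a WPRE to enhance transcript expression, allowing puromycin selection of transduced mammalian cells.

The plasmid does not encode Cas9, so it is intended for use alongside a separate Cas9 lentivector or in cells already expressing Cas9, typically for knockout of CAMKV. The depositor notes that the guide was designed against a GenBank reference sequence that has since been withdrawn, so targeting should be checked against current annotations.
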