Addgene plasmid #75527: CAMKV gRNA (BRDN0001162514)
Purpose: 3rd generation lentiviral gRNA plasmid targeting human CAMKV
Depositing lab: John Doench & David Root. Depositing organization: Broad Institute. Publication: Optimized sgRNA design to maximize activity and minimize off-target effects of CRISPR-Cas9. Doench JG, Fusi N, Sullender M, Hegde M, Vaimberg EW, Donovan KF, Smith I, Tothova Z, Wilen C, Orchard R, Virgin HW, Listgarten J, Root DE. Nat Biotechnol. 2016 Jan 18. doi: 10.1038/nbt.3437. PubMed 26780180.
Backbone
  Vector backbone: lentiGuide-Puro
  Backbone manufacturer: Zhang Lab (Addgene plasmid # 52963)
  Vector type: Mammalian Expression, Lentiviral, CRISPR
  Selectable markers: Puromycin
Growth in bacteria
  Bacterial resistance: Ampicillin, 100 μg/mL
  Growth temperature: 37°C
  Growth strain: DH5alpha
  Copy number: High Copy
Gene/Insert
  Gene/Insert name: CAMKV (alt name: CAMKV)
  gRNA/shRNA sequence: AAGAGGCCATCTCCCATGAG
  Species: H. sapiens (human)
  Entrez Gene: CAMKV (a.k.a. 1G5, VACAMKL)
  Promoter: hU6
  Cloning method: Unknown
  Sequencing primers: 5′ U6-F; 3′ pS2-R
Terms and licenses: Academic/Nonprofit Terms; Industry Terms: Not Available to Industry
Depositor comments: The gRNA was designed to target a Genbank reference sequence which has since been removed from the database. Note that this plasmid does NOT contain Cas9. It should be used in conjunction with lentiCas9-Blast (Addgene #52962) or otherwise with cell lines already expressing Cas9. Browse the full kinome gRNA library at http://www.addgene.org/pooled-library/broadgpp-human-kinome/ or visit http://www.broadinstitute.org/rnai/public/ for detailed protocols and information.
How to cite: CAMKV gRNA (BRDN0001162514) was a gift from John Doench & David Root (Addgene plasmid # 75527 ; http://n2t.net/addgene:75527 ; RRID:Addgene_75527)
