>Addgene plasmid #75527 | CAMKV gRNA (BRDN0001162514) | depositor partial sequence | sequence record 142987 | Target Sequence
AAGAGGCCATCTCCCATGAG
