>Addgene plasmid #75527 | CAMKV gRNA (BRDN0001162514) | addgene partial sequence | sequence record 184057 | hU6-F
AGAAAGTAATAATTTCTTGGGTAGTTTGCAGTTTTAAAATTATGTTTTAAAATGGACTATCATATGCTTA
CCGTAACTTGAAAGTATTTCGATTTCTTGGCTTTATATATCTTGTGGAAAGGACGAAACACCGAAGAGGC
CATCTCCCATGAGGTTTTAGAGCTAGAAATAGCAAGTTAAAATAAGGCTAGTCCGTTATCAACTTGAAAA
AGTGGCACCGAGTCGGTGCTTTTTTAAGCTTGGCGTAACTAGATCTTGAGACAAATGGCAGTATTCATCC
ACAATTTTAAAAGAAAAGGGGGGATTGGGGGGTACAGTGCAGGGGAAAGAATAGTAGACATAATAGCAAC
AGACATACAAACTAAAGAATTACAAAAACAAATTACAAAAATTCAAAATTTTCGGGTTTATTACAGGGAC
AGCAGAGATCCACTTTGGCGCCGGCTCGAGGGGGCCCGGGTGCAAAGATGGATAAAGTTTTAAACAGAGA
GGAATCTTTGCAGCTAATGGACCTTCTAGGTCTTGAAAGGAGTGGGAATTGGCTCCGGTGCCCGTCAGTG
GGCAGAGCGC
